Addgene plasmid #103600: LSB-hsa-miR-514b-5p
Purpose: Used to sense miRNA activity using fluorescence based tools. hsa-miR-514b-5p target in 3' UTR of of mKate. miRNA activity can be measured by the repression of mKate2 relative to EBFP2 fluorescent proteins . Plasmid is inherently unstable; please see Depositor Comments
Depositing lab: Ron Weiss. Depositing organization: Massachusetts Institute of Technology. Publication: A mixed antagonistic/synergistic miRNA repression model enables accurate predictions of multi-input miRNA sensor activity. Gam JJ, Babb J, Weiss R. Nat Commun. 2018 Jun 22;9(1):2430. doi: 10.1038/s41467-018-04575-0. PubMed 29934631.
Backbone
  Vector backbone: Low Sensor Backbone (LSB)
  Vector type: Mammalian Expression, Synthetic Biology
Growth in bacteria
  Bacterial resistance: Ampicillin and Kanamycin, 100 & 50 μg/mL
  Growth temperature: 30°C
  Growth strain: NEB Stable
  Copy number: High Copy
Gene/Insert
  Gene/Insert name: hsa-miR-514b-5p target
  Species: H. sapiens (human)
  Entrez Gene: MIR514B (a.k.a. mir-514b)
  Promoter: EF-1a
  Cloning method: Gibson Cloning
Terms and licenses: Academic/Nonprofit Terms; Industry Terms: Not Available to Industry
Depositor comments: Please note that this plasmid is inherently unstable due to a repeating poly A element. We recommend performing a diagnostic digest on multiple colonies upon receipt. The depositors would like to note the presence of several discrepancies between the depositor sequence and physical plasmid sequence. In particular, the sequences upstream and downstream of the puromycin coding region have 10 bp insertions which do not affect the ability to perform puromycin selection. The sequences for those regions within the physical plasmids are as follows: Upstream of Puro: GAATTCGACCGCCTGTCTCAAGGTGCCACC; Downstream of Puro: GCTTTGAGACTACGCGTGAATTCACTCCTC. Please contact if you are interested in this plasmid prior to placing an order.
How to cite: LSB-hsa-miR-514b-5p was a gift from Ron Weiss (Addgene plasmid # 103600 ; http://n2t.net/addgene:103600 ; RRID:Addgene_103600)
