[The description below was written by a language model from this plasmid's Addgene catalogue record and pLannotate feature annotations shown in this document.]
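Description:
LSB-hsa-miR-514b-5p is a mammalian expression plasmid of about 11 kb, built on the Low Sensor Backbone (LSB) as a two-colour fluorescent sensor of microRNA activity. It replicates in E. coli from a high-copy ColE1/pUC-type origin and carries both AmpR (β-lactamase) and KanR (aph(3')-Ia) markers, matching the recorded dual ampicillin/kanamycin selection. A puromycin N-acetyltransferase coding sequence followed by a rabbit β-globin polyadenylation signal is also present for selection in mammalian cells, although the feature table does not annotate a promoter immediately upstream of it.

The payload consists of two parallel transcription units, each driven by the human EF-1α core promoter with its intron A and terminated by a β-globin-derived 3' region and poly(A) signal. The attB4, attB1 and attB2 sites flanking the promoters and coding sequences are Gateway recombination sites left in the assembled units. The first unit encodes the red fluorescent protein mKate2 and, according to the record, carries a target site for human miR-514b-5p in its 3' UTR. This target is not annotated as a separate feature, but would fall in the unannotated stretch between the mKate2 cassette and its poly(A) region. The second unit encodes the blue protein EBFP2 without a target and serves as an internal reference. When miR-514b-5p is active in a transfected cell, mKate2 is repressed while EBFP2 is unaffected, so the red-to-blue ratio reports miRNA activity normalised for plasmid dose.

The depositor notes that the repeated poly(A) elements make the plasmid inherently unstable. They also note small insertions flanking the puromycin coding region in the physical plasmid relative to the deposited sequence, which are stated not to impair puromycin selection.
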