Features (pLannotate 1.2.2; 28 found; start..end, strand, type, name):
     87..675     -  rep_origin     ori: high-copy-number ColE1/pMB1/pBR322/pUC origin of replication
    846..1706    -  CDS            AmpR: β-lactamase; bla; confers resistance to ampicillin, carbenicillin, and related antibiotics
   1707..1778    -  promoter       AmpR promoter: bla
   1857..2456    +  CDS            PuroR: puromycin N-acetyltransferase; pac from Streptomyces alboniger; confers resistance to puromycin
   2461..2541    +  CDS            HBB (fragment): HBB_PONPY - Experimental evidence at transcript level: Swiss-Prot protein existence level 2. Involved in oxygen transport from the lung to the various peripheral tissues. From Pongo pygmaeus (Bornean orangutan).
   2612..2667    +  polyA_signal   β-globin poly(A) signal: rabbit β-globin polyadenylation signal (Gil and Proudfoot, 1987)
   3646..3666    +  protein_bind   attB4: mutant version of attB; core recombination site for the Gateway® BP reaction BP Clonase™
   3734..3945    +  promoter       EF-1α core promoter: core promoter for human elongation factor EF-1α
   3946..4884    +  intron         EF-1α intron A: intron upstream of the start codon of human EF-1α
   4911..4931    +  protein_bind   attB1: mutant version of attB; core recombination site for the Gateway® BP reaction BP Clonase™
   4951..5646    +  CDS            mKate2: mKate2 is a basic (constitutively fluorescent) red fluorescent protein published in 2009, derived from Entacmaea quadricolor. It is reported to be a rapidly-maturing monomer with moderate acid sensitivity.
   5666..5690    -  protein_bind   attB2: mutant version of attB; recombination site for the Gateway® BP reaction BP Clonase™
   5834..5908    +  CDS            HBB (fragment): HBB_PONPY - Experimental evidence at transcript level: Swiss-Prot protein existence level 2. Involved in oxygen transport from the lung to the various peripheral tissues. From Pongo pygmaeus (Bornean orangutan).
   5979..6034    +  polyA_signal   β-globin poly(A) signal: rabbit β-globin polyadenylation signal (Gil and Proudfoot, 1987)
   6418..6443    +  misc_feature   SA: splice acceptor site
   7115..7135    +  protein_bind   attB4: mutant version of attB; core recombination site for the Gateway® BP reaction BP Clonase™
   7203..7414    +  promoter       EF-1α core promoter: core promoter for human elongation factor EF-1α
   7415..8353    +  intron         EF-1α intron A: intron upstream of the start codon of human EF-1α
   8380..8400    +  protein_bind   attB1: mutant version of attB; core recombination site for the Gateway® BP reaction BP Clonase™
   8411..9127    +  CDS            EBFP2: EBFP2 is a basic (constitutively fluorescent) blue fluorescent protein published in 2007, derived from Aequorea victoria. It is reported to be a rapidly-maturing monomer with moderate acid sensitivity.
   9135..9159    -  protein_bind   attB2: mutant version of attB; recombination site for the Gateway® BP reaction BP Clonase™
   9163..9243    +  CDS            HBB (fragment): HBB_PONPY - Experimental evidence at transcript level: Swiss-Prot protein existence level 2. Involved in oxygen transport from the lung to the various peripheral tissues. From Pongo pygmaeus (Bornean orangutan).
   9314..9369    +  polyA_signal   β-globin poly(A) signal: rabbit β-globin polyadenylation signal (Gil and Proudfoot, 1987)
   9752..9774    -  protein_bind   lac operator (fragment): The lac repressor binds to the lac operator to inhibit transcription in E. coli. This inhibition can be relieved by adding lactose or isopropyl-β-D-thiogalactopyranoside (IPTG). lac repressor encoded by lacI
   9778..9808    -  promoter       lac promoter: promoter for the E. coli lac operon
   9823..9844    -  protein_bind   CAP binding site: CAP binding activates transcription in the presence of cAMP. E. coli catabolite activator protein
   9857..9896    -  CDS            lacI (fragment): lac repressor; lacI; The lac repressor binds to the lac operator to inhibit transcription in E. coli. This inhibition can be relieved by adding lactose or isopropyl-β-D-thiogalactopyranoside (IPTG).
  10069..10878   +  CDS            KanR: aminoglycoside phosphotransferase; aph(3')-Ia; confers resistance to kanamycin in bacteria or G418 (Geneticin®) in eukaryotes
>Addgene plasmid #103600 | LSB-hsa-miR-514b-5p | depositor full sequence | sequence record 196248 | Full Sequence
AATTGAGGGGATAACGCAGGAAAGAACATGTGAGCAAAAGGCCAGCAAAAGGCCAGGAACCGTAAAAAGG
CCGCGTTGCTGGCGTTTTTCCATAGGCTCCGCCCCCCTGACGAGCATCACAAAAATCGACGCTCAAGTCA
GAGGTGGCGAAACCCGACAGGACTATAAAGATACCAGGCGTTTCCCCCTGGAAGCTCCCTCGTGCGCTCT
CCTGTTCCGACCCTGCCGCTTACCGGATACCTGTCCGCCTTTCTCCCTTCGGGAAGCGTGGCGCTTTCTC
ATAGCTCACGCTGTAGGTATCTCAGTTCGGTGTAGGTCGTTCGCTCCAAGCTGGGCTGTGTGCACGAACC
CCCCGTTCAGCCCGACCGCTGCGCCTTATCCGGTAACTATCGTCTTGAGTCCAACCCGGTAAGACACGAC
TTATCGCCACTGGCAGCAGCCACTGGTAACAGGATTAGCAGAGCGAGGTATGTAGGCGGTGCTACAGAGT
TCTTGAAGTGGTGGCCTAACTACGGCTACACTAGAAGAACAGTATTTGGTATCTGCGCTCTGCTGAAGCC
AGTTACCTTCGGAAAAAGAGTTGGTAGCTCTTGATCCGGCAAACAAACCACCGCTGGTAGCGGTGGTTTT
TTTGTTTGCAAGCAGCAGATTACGCGCAGAAAAAAAGGATCTCAAGAAGATCCTTTGATCTTTTCTACGG
GGTCTGACGCTCAGTGGAACGAAAACTCACGTTAAGGGATTTTGGTCATGAGATTATCAAAAAGGATCTT
CACCTAGATCCTTTTAAATTAAAAATGAAGTTTTAAATCAATCTAAAGTATATATGAGTAAACTTGGTCT
GACAGTTACCAATGCTTAATCAGTGAGGCACCTATCTCAGCGATCTGTCTATTTCGTTCATCCATAGTTG
CCTGACTCCCCGTCGTGTAGATAACTACGATACGGGAGGGCTTACCATCTGGCCCCAGTGCTGCAATGAT
ACCGCGAGAACCACGCTCACCGGCTCCAGATTTATCAGCAATAAACCAGCCAGCCGGAAGGGCCGAGCGC
AGAAGTGGTCCTGCAACTTTATCCGCCTCCATCCAGTCTATTAATTGTTGCCGGGAAGCTAGAGTAAGTA
GTTCGCCAGTTAATAGTTTGCGCAACGTTGTTGCCATTGCTACAGGCATCGTGGTGTCACGCTCGTCGTT
TGGTATGGCTTCATTCAGCTCCGGTTCCCAACGATCAAGGCGAGTTACATGATCCCCCATGTTGTGCAAA
AAAGCGGTTAGCTCCTTCGGTCCTCCGATCGTTGTCAGAAGTAAGTTGGCCGCAGTGTTATCACTCATGG
TTATGGCAGCACTGCATAATTCTCTTACTGTCATGCCATCCGTAAGATGCTTTTCTGTGACTGGTGAGTA
CTCAACCAAGTCATTCTGAGAATAGTGTATGCGGCGACCGAGTTGCTCTTGCCCGGCGTCAATACGGGAT
AATACCGCGCCACATAGCAGAACTTTAAAAGTGCTCATCATTGGAAAACGTTCTTCGGGGCGAAAACTCT
CAAGGATCTTACCGCTGTTGAGATCCAGTTCGATGTAACCCACTCGTGCACCCAACTGATCTTCAGCATC
TTTTACTTTCACCAGCGTTTCTGGGTGAGCAAAAACAGGAAGGCAAAATGCCGCAAAAAAGGGAATAAGG
GCGACACGGAAATGTTGAATACTCATACTCTTCCTTTTTCAATATTATTGAAGCATTTATCAGGGTTATT
GTCTCATGAGCGGATACATATTTGAATGTAGCTCCGAATTTCTCGAGGGCTTGTCGACGACGGCGGTCTC
CGTCGTCAGGATCATGAATTCGACCCGCCTGCCACCATGACCGAGTACAAGCCCACGGTGCGCCTCGCCA
CCCGCGACGACGTCCCCCGGGCCGTACGCACCCTCGCCGCCGCGTTCGCCGACTACCCCGCCACGCGCCA
CACCGTCGACCCGGACCGCCACATCGAGCGGGTCACCGAGCTGCAAGAACTCTTCCTCACGCGCGTCGGG
CTCGACATCGGCAAGGTGTGGGTCGCGGACGACGGCGCCGCGGTGGCGGTCTGGACCACGCCGGAGAGCG
TCGAAGCGGGGGCGGTGTTCGCCGAGATCGGCCCGCGCATGGCCGAGTTGAGCGGTTCCCGGCTGGCCGC
GCAGCAACAGATGGAAGGCCTCCTGGCGCCGCACCGGCCCAAGGAGCCCGCGTGGTTCCTGGCCACCGTC
GGCGTCTCGCCCGACCACCAGGGCAAGGGTCTGGGCAGCGCCGTCGTGCTCCCCGGAGTGGAGGCGGCCG
AGCGCGCCGGGGTGCCCGCCTTCCTGGAGACATCCGCGCCCCGCAACCTCCCCTTCTACGAGCGGCTCGG
CTTCACCGTCACCGCCGACGTCGAGGTGCCCGAAGGACCGCGCACCTGGTGCATGACCCGCAAGCCCGGT
GCCTGATACGCGTGAATTCACTCCTCAGGTGCAGGCTGCCTATCAGAAGGTGGTGGCTGGTGTGGCCAAT
GCCCTGGCTCACAAATACCACTGAGATCTTTTTCCCTCTGCCAAAAATTATGGGGACATCATGAAGCCCC
TTGAGCATCTGACTTCTGGCTAATAAAGGAAATTTATTTTCATTGCAATAGTGTGTTGGAATTTTTTGTG
TCTCTCACTCGGAAGGACATATGGGAGGGCAAATCATTTAAAACATCAGAATGAGTATTTGGTTTAGAGT
TTGGCAACATATGCCCATATGCTGGCTGCCATGAACAAAGGTTGGCTATAAAGAGGTCATCAGTATATGA
AACAGCCCCCTGCTGTCCATTCCTTATTCCATAGAAAAGCCTTGACTTGAGGTTAGATTTTTTTTATATT
TTGTTTTGTGTTATTTTTTTCTTTAACATCCCTAAAATTTTCCTTACATGTTTTACTAGCCAGATTTTTC
CTCCTCTCCTGACTACTCCCAGTCATAGCTGTCCCTCTTCTCTTATGGAGATCCCTCGACCTGCAGCCCA
AGCTTGAATTCTCTAGAATTACCCTGTTATCCCTATGCTTGGTTTACCGAGCTCTTATTGGTTTTCAAAC
TTCATTGACTGTGCCCAACGCGCCTGGGAGCTCACGGGGACAGCCCCCCCCCAAAGCCCCCAGGGATGTA
ATTACGTCCCTCCCCCGCTAGGGGGCAGCAGCGAGCCGCCCGGGGCTCCGCTCCGGTCCGGCGCTCCCCC
CGCATCCCCGAGCCGGCAGCGTGCGGGGACAGCCCGGGCACGGGGAAGGTGGCACGGGATCGCTTTCCTC
TGAACGCTTCTCGCTGCTCTTTGAGCCTGCAGACACCTGGGGGGATACGGGGAAAAAGCTAGGCTGAAAG
ACCGGTTCTTAGAATGACACGCGCCTGGGAGCTCACGGGGACAGCCCCCCCCCAAAGCCCCCAGGGATGT
AATTACGTCCCTCCCCCGCTAGGGGGCAGCAGCGAGCCGCCCGGGGCTCCGCTCCGGTCCGGCGCTCCCC
CCGCATCCCCGAGCCGGCAGCGTGCGGGGACAGCCCGGGCACGGGGAAGGTGGCACGGGATCGCTTTCCT
CTGAACGCTTCTCGCTGCTCTTTGAGCCTGCAGACACCTGGGGGGATACGGGGAAAAAGCTAACTTCTGA
GACGACAACTTTGTATAGAAAAGTTGGCTCCGAATTCGCCCTTGACAGCAGAGATCCAGTTTGGTTAATT
AATTGGCTCCGGTGCCCGTCAGTGGGCAGAGCGCACATCGCCCACAGTCCCCGAGAAGTTGTGGGGAGGG
GTCGGCAATTGAACCGGTGCCTAGAGAAGGTGGCGCGGGGTAAACTGGGAAAGTGATGTCGTGTACTGGC
TCCGCCTTTTTCCCGAGGGTGGGGGAGAACCGTATATAAGTGCAGTAGTCGCCGTGAACGTTCTTTTTCG
CAACGGGTTTGCCGCCAGAACACAGGTAAGTGCCGTGTGTGGTTCCCGCGGGCCTGGCCTCTTTACGGGT
TATGGCCCTTGCGTGCCTTGAATTACTTCCACCTGGCTGCAGTACGTGATTCTTGATCCCGAGCTTCGGG
TTGGAAGTGGGTGGGAGAGTTCGAGGCCTTGCGCTTAAGGAGCCCCTTCGCCTCGTGCTTGAGTTGAGGC
CTGGCCTGGGCGCTGGGGCCGCCGCGTGCGAATCTGGTGGCACCTTCGCGCCTGTCTCGCTGCTTTCGAT
AAGTCTCTAGCCATTTAAAATTTTTGATGACCTGCTGCGACGCTTTTTTTCTGGCAAGATAGTCTTGTAA
ATGCGGGCCAAGATCTGCACACTGGTATTTCGGTTTTTGGGGCCGCGGGCGGCGACGGGGCCCGTGCGTC
CCAGCGCACATGTTCGGCGAGGCGGGGCCTGCGAGCGCGGCCACCGAGAATCGGACGGGGGTAGTCTCAA
GCTGGCCGGCCTGCTCTGGTGCCTGGCCTCGCGCCGCCGTGTATCGCCCCGCCCTGGGCGGCAAGGCTGG
CCCGGTCGGCACCAGTTGCGTGAGCGGAAAGATGGCCGCTTCCCGGCCCTGCTGCAGGGAGCTCAAAATG
GAGGACGCGGCGCTCGGGAGAGCGGGCGGGTGAGTCACCCACACAAAGGAAAAGGGCCTTTCCGTCCTCA
GCCGTCGCTTCATGTGACTCCACGGAGTACCGGGCGCCGTCCAGGCACCTCGATTAGTTCTCGAGCTTTT
GGAGTACGTCGTCTTTAGGTTGGGGGGAGGGGTTTTATGCGATGGAGTTTCCCCACACTGAGTGGGTGGA
GACTGAAGTTAGGCCAGCTTGGCACTTGATGTAATTCTCCTTGGAATTTGCCCTTTTTGAGTTTGGATCT
TGGTTCATTCTCAAGCCTCAGACAGTGGTTCAAAGTTTTTTTCTTCCATTTCAGGTGTCGTGAGAAGGGC
GAATTCGACCCAAGTTTGTACAAAAAAGCAGGCTGGATCCAGGTGCCACCATGGTGAGCGAGCTGATTAA
GGAGAACATGCACATGAAGCTGTACATGGAGGGCACCGTGAACAACCACCACTTCAAGTGCACATCCGAG
GGCGAAGGCAAGCCCTACGAGGGCACCCAGACCATGAGAATCAAGGCGGTCGAGGGCGGCCCTCTCCCCT
TCGCCTTCGACATCCTGGCTACCAGCTTCATGTACGGCAGCAAAACCTTCATCAACCACACCCAGGGCAT
CCCCGACTTCTTTAAGCAGTCCTTCCCCGAGGGCTTCACATGGGAGAGAGTCACCACATACGAAGATGGG
GGCGTGCTGACCGCTACCCAGGACACCAGCCTCCAGGACGGCTGCCTCATCTACAACGTCAAGATCAGAG
GGGTGAACTTCCCATCCAACGGCCCTGTGATGCAGAAGAAAACACTCGGCTGGGAGGCCTCCACCGAGAC
ACTGTACCCCGCTGACGGCGGCCTGGAAGGCAGAGCCGACATGGCCCTGAAGCTCGTGGGCGGGGGCCAC
CTGATCTGCAACCTTAAGACCACATACAGATCCAAGAAACCCGCTAAGAACCTCAAGATGCCCGGCGTCT
ACTATGTGGACAGGAGACTGGAAAGAATCAAGGAGGCCGACAAAGAGACATACGTCGAGCAGCACGAGGT
GGCTGTGGCCAGATACTGCGACCTCCCTAGCAAACTGGGGCACAAACTTAATTGAGAATTCTACCACCCA
GCTTTCTTGTACAAAGTGGTACGTCTCAAGACCAGAGGTCTCTGCTTGTTGGCACATGATTGCCTCCCTC
TTGAGAAATGATTGCCTCCCTCTTGAGAAATGATTGCCTCCCTCTTGAGAAATGATTGCCTCCCTCTTGA
GAACAACCAGAAGAGACCTGTGCTTCACTCCTCAGGTGCAGGCTGCCTATCAGAAGGTGGTGGCTGGTGT
GGCCAATGCCCTGGCTCACAAATACCACTGAGATCTTTTTCCCTCTGCCAAAAATTATGGGGACATCATG
AAGCCCCTTGAGCATCTGACTTCTGGCTAATAAAGGAAATTTATTTTCATTGCAATAGTGTGTTGGAATT
TTTTGTGTCTCTCACTCGGAAGGACATATGGGAGGGCAAATCATTTAAAACATCAGAATGAGTATTTGGT
TTAGAGTTTGGCAACATATGCCCATATGCTGGCTGCCATGAACAAAGGTTGGCTATAAAGAGGTCATCAG
TATATGAAACAGCCCCCTGCTGTCCATTCCTTATTCCATAGAAAAGCCTTGACTTGAGGTTAGATTTTTT
TTATATTTTGTTTTGTGTTATTTTTTTCTTTAACATCCCTAAAATTTTCCTTACATGTTTTACTAGCCAG
ATTTTTCCTCCTCTCCTGACTACTCCCAGTCATAGCTGTCCCTCTTCTCTTATGGAGATCCCGAGCGGTG
CGTTTTTATGCTTGTAGTATTGTATAATGTTTTTAAGATCCAAGCTTCTGACCTCTTCTCTTCCTCCCAC
AGGGCCTCGAGACAATTGCATCGATGGTACCAGTGAAAGTCTGCAATGAATTCGAGTTGGCGCGCCTGTC
ATTCTAAATCTCTCTTTCAGCCTAAAGCTTTTTCCCCGTATCCCCCCAGGTGTCTGCAGGCTCAAAGAGC
AGCGAGAAGCGTTCAGAGGAAAGCGATCCCGTGCCACCTTCCCCGTGCCCGGGCTGTCCCCGCACGCTGC
CGGCTCGGGGATGCGGGGGGAGCGCCGGACCGGAGCGGAGCCCCGGGCGGCTCGCTGCTGCCCCCTAGCG
GGGGAGGGACGTAATTACATCCCTGGGGGCTTTGGGAGGGGGCTGTCCCCGTGAGCTCCCAGGCGCGCCT
GTCATTCTAAATCTCTCTTTCAGCCTAAAGCTTTTTCCCCGTATCCCCCCAGGTGTCTGCAGGCTCAAAG
AGCAGCGAGAAGCGTTCAGAGGAAAGCGATCCCGTGCCACCTTCCCCGTGCCCGGGCTGTCCCCGCACGC
TGCCGGCTCGGGGATGCGGGGGGAGCGCCGGACCGGAGCGGAGCCCCGGGCGGCTCGCTGCTGCCCCCTA
GCGGGGGAGGGACGTAATTACATCCCTGGGGGCTTTGGGGGGGGGCTGTCCCCGTGAGCTCCCAGGCGCG
CCAACTCGGTACCGTATCGATGTCGACGTTAACGCTAGTGATATCAACTTTGTATAGAAAAGTTGGCTCC
GAATTCGCCCTTGACAGCAGAGATCCAGTTTGGTTAATTAATTGGCTCCGGTGCCCGTCAGTGGGCAGAG
CGCACATCGCCCACAGTCCCCGAGAAGTTGTGGGGAGGGGTCGGCAATTGAACCGGTGCCTAGAGAAGGT
GGCGCGGGGTAAACTGGGAAAGTGATGTCGTGTACTGGCTCCGCCTTTTTCCCGAGGGTGGGGGAGAACC
GTATATAAGTGCAGTAGTCGCCGTGAACGTTCTTTTTCGCAACGGGTTTGCCGCCAGAACACAGGTAAGT
GCCGTGTGTGGTTCCCGCGGGCCTGGCCTCTTTACGGGTTATGGCCCTTGCGTGCCTTGAATTACTTCCA
CCTGGCTGCAGTACGTGATTCTTGATCCCGAGCTTCGGGTTGGAAGTGGGTGGGAGAGTTCGAGGCCTTG
CGCTTAAGGAGCCCCTTCGCCTCGTGCTTGAGTTGAGGCCTGGCCTGGGCGCTGGGGCCGCCGCGTGCGA
ATCTGGTGGCACCTTCGCGCCTGTCTCGCTGCTTTCGATAAGTCTCTAGCCATTTAAAATTTTTGATGAC
CTGCTGCGACGCTTTTTTTCTGGCAAGATAGTCTTGTAAATGCGGGCCAAGATCTGCACACTGGTATTTC
GGTTTTTGGGGCCGCGGGCGGCGACGGGGCCCGTGCGTCCCAGCGCACATGTTCGGCGAGGCGGGGCCTG
CGAGCGCGGCCACCGAGAATCGGACGGGGGTAGTCTCAAGCTGGCCGGCCTGCTCTGGTGCCTGGCCTCG
CGCCGCCGTGTATCGCCCCGCCCTGGGCGGCAAGGCTGGCCCGGTCGGCACCAGTTGCGTGAGCGGAAAG
ATGGCCGCTTCCCGGCCCTGCTGCAGGGAGCTCAAAATGGAGGACGCGGCGCTCGGGAGAGCGGGCGGGT
GAGTCACCCACACAAAGGAAAAGGGCCTTTCCGTCCTCAGCCGTCGCTTCATGTGACTCCACGGAGTACC
GGGCGCCGTCCAGGCACCTCGATTAGTTCTCGAGCTTTTGGAGTACGTCGTCTTTAGGTTGGGGGGAGGG
GTTTTATGCGATGGAGTTTCCCCACACTGAGTGGGTGGAGACTGAAGTTAGGCCAGCTTGGCACTTGATG
TAATTCTCCTTGGAATTTGCCCTTTTTGAGTTTGGATCTTGGTTCATTCTCAAGCCTCAGACAGTGGTTC
AAAGTTTTTTTCTTCCATTTCAGGTGTCGTGAGAAGGGCGAATTCGACCCAAGTTTGTACAAAAAAGCAG
GCTCGCCACCATGGTGAGCAAGGGCGAGGAGCTGTTCACCGGGGTGGTGCCCATCCTGGTCGAGCTGGAC
GGCGACGTAAACGGCCACAAGTTCAGCGTGAGGGGCGAGGGCGAGGGCGATGCCACCAACGGCAAGCTGA
CCCTGAAGTTCATCTGCACCACCGGCAAGCTGCCCGTGCCCTGGCCCACCCTCGTGACCACCCTGAGCCA
CGGCGTGCAGTGCTTCGCCCGCTACCCCGACCACATGAAGCAGCACGACTTCTTCAAGTCCGCCATGCCC
GAAGGCTACGTCCAGGAGCGCACCATCTTCTTCAAGGACGACGGCACCTACAAGACCCGCGCCGAGGTGA
AGTTCGAGGGCGACACCCTAGTGAACCGCATCGAGCTGAAGGGCGTCGACTTCAAGGAGGACGGCAACAT
CCTGGGGCACAAGCTGGAGTACAACTTCAACAGCCACAACATCTATATCATGGCCGTCAAGCAGAAGAAC
GGCATCAAGGTGAACTTCAAGATCCGCCACAACGTGGAGGACGGCAGCGTGCAGCTCGCCGACCACTACC
AGCAGAACACCCCCATCGGCGACGGCCCCGTGCTGCTGCCCGACAGCCACTACCTGAGCACCCAGTCCGT
GCTGAGCAAAGACCCCAACGAGAAGCGCGATCACATGGTCCTGCTGGAGTTCCGCACCGCCGCCGGGATC
ACTCTCGGCATGGACGAGCTGTACAAGTAATACCACCCAGCTTTCTTGTACAAAGTGGTACGCGTGAATT
CACTCCTCAGGTGCAGGCTGCCTATCAGAAGGTGGTGGCTGGTGTGGCCAATGCCCTGGCTCACAAATAC
CACTGAGATCTTTTTCCCTCTGCCAAAAATTATGGGGACATCATGAAGCCCCTTGAGCATCTGACTTCTG
GCTAATAAAGGAAATTTATTTTCATTGCAATAGTGTGTTGGAATTTTTTGTGTCTCTCACTCGGAAGGAC
ATATGGGAGGGCAAATCATTTAAAACATCAGAATGAGTATTTGGTTTAGAGTTTGGCAACATATGCCCAT
ATGCTGGCTGCCATGAACAAAGGTTGGCTATAAAGAGGTCATCAGTATATGAAACAGCCCCCTGCTGTCC
ATTCCTTATTCCATAGAAAAGCCTTGACTTGAGGTTAGATTTTTTTTATATTTTGTTTTGTGTTATTTTT
TTCTTTAACATCCCTAAAATTTTCCTTACATGTTTTACTAGCCAGATTTTTCCTCCTCTCCTGACTACTC
CCAGTCATAGCTGTCCCTCTTCTCTTATGGAGATCCCTCGACCTGCAGCCCAAGCTTGGCGTAATCATGG
TCATAGCTGTTTCCTGTGTGAAATTGTTATCCGCTCACAATTCCACACAACATACGAGCCGGAAGCATAA
AGTGTAAAGCCTGGGGTGCCTAATGAGTGAGCTAACTCACATTAATTGCGTTGCGCTCACTGCCCGCTTT
CCAGTCGGGAAACCTGTCGTGCCAGCGGATCGACAGTACTAAGCTTGGTCTAATACCCAATCTCTCGTCT
TATCCAGATGTTTTATACGCCTCTGGCCCGTGTCTCAAAATCTCTGATGTTACATTGCACAAGATAAAAT
AATATCATCATGAACAATAAAACTGTCTGCTTACATAAACAGTAATACAAGGGGTGTTATGAGCCATATT
CAACGGGAAACGTCGAGGCCGCGATTAAATTCCAACATGGATGCTGATTTATATGGGTATAAATGGGCTC
GCGATAATGTCGGGCAATCAGGTGCGACAATCTATCGCTTGTATGGGAAGCCCGATGCGCCAGAGTTGTT
TCTGAAACATGGCAAAGGTAGCGTTGCCAATGATGTTACAGATGAGATGGTCAGACTAAACTGGCTGACG
GAATTTATGCCTCTTCCGACCATCAAGCATTTTATCCGTACTCCTGATGATGCATGGTTACTCACCACTG
CGATCCCCGGAAAAACAGCATTCCAGGTATTAGAAGAATATCCTGATTCAGGTGAAAATATTGTTGATGC
GCTGGCAGTGTTCCTGCGCCGGTTGCATTCGATTCCTGTTTGTAATTGTCCTTTTAACAGCGATCGCGTA
TTTCGTCTCGCTCAGGCGCAATCACGAATGAATAACGGTTTGGTTGATGCGAGTGATTTTGATGACGAGC
GTAATGGCTGGCCTGTTGAACAAGTCTGGAAAGAAATGCATAAACTTTTGCCATTCTCACCGGATTCAGT
CGTCACTCATGGTGATTTCTCACTTGATAACCTTATTTTTGACGAGGGGAAATTAATAGGTTGTATTGAT
GTTGGACGAGTCGGAATCGCAGACCGATACCAGGATCTTGCCATCCTATGGAACTGCCTCGGTGAGTTTT
CTCCTTCATTACAGAAACGGCTTTTTCAAAAATATGGTATTGATAATCCTGATATGAATAAATTGCAGTT
TCATTTGATGCTCGATGAGTTTTTCTAATCAGAATTGGTTAATTGGTTGTAACACTGGCAGAGCATTACG
CTGACTTGACGGGACGGCGCAAGCTCATGACCAAAATCCCTTAACGTGAGTTACGCGTCGTTCCACTGAG
CGTCAGAGGTATCACTAGTATTACAGAGGTAAGTTATAACAGTCGCCTAACCC
