>Addgene plasmid #103600 | LSB-hsa-miR-514b-5p | depositor partial sequence | sequence record 196249 | hsa-miR-514b-5p target
ATGATTGCCTCCCTCTTGAGAA
